>Addgene plasmid #221336 | pET28a-FKBP-IRSp53(pLxIS) | addgene full sequence | sequence record 438975 | Addgene NGS Result
GGATCCGCCACCATGGGCGTTCAAGTAGAAACAATATCTCCAGGAGACGGGCGTACATTTCCTAAGCGTG
GCCAAACTTGCGTAGTCCATTATACCGGCATGCTGGAGGACGGTAAGAAGGTCGATAGCTCTAGAGACCG
TAACAAACCTTTCAAATTTATGCTGGGGAAACAGGAGGTTATCCGTGGTTGGGAGGAAGGCGTGGCCCAA
ATGTCCGTTGGGCAGCGTGCTAAGTTAACCATCTCGCCAGATTACGCATATGGGGCTACAGGCCATCCTG
GGATCATTCCCCCGCATGCGACACTTGTGTTTGATGTAGAGCTGTTGAAGTTGGAGACGCGGGGAGTTCA
AGTCGAAACGATTTCACCAGGTGATGGACGCACCTTTCCTAAACGGGGACAAACGTGCGTCGTGCATTAC
ACCGGTATGCTGGAAGACGGCAAGAAAGTCGATTCAAGCCGCGATAGAAATAAACCCTTCAAATTCATGC
TTGGAAAACAGGAAGTAATACGCGGATGGGAAGAGGGTGTGGCGCAAATGTCTGTCGGGCAAAGAGCTAA
ACTGACAATAAGTCCTGATTACGCGTACGGTGCGACTGGGCACCCTGGTATCATTCCGCCGCACGCGACA
CTTGTCTTCGACGTCGAGTTACTTAAGCTTGAGACGCGGGGGGTGCAGGTAGAGACTATTTCGCCCGGTG
ACGGAAGAACTTTCCCAAAGCGGGGACAGACCTGTGTTGTCCACTACACTGGGATGTTGGAGGATGGTAA
GAAAGTTGACTCAAGTCGTGATCGCAACAAACCCTTTAAGTTTATGCTTGGGAAGCAGGAAGTCATCAGA
GGTTGGGAAGAAGGCGTAGCTCAGATGTCAGTGGGACAACGGGCCAAATTAACCATCAGTCCAGACTACG
CCTACGGAGCCACCGGTCACCCAGGGATCATACCACCTCACGCAACCTTAGTGTTCGATGTGGAACTTTT
AAAGTTAGAGACGCGCGGTGTACAAGTGGAAACAATCAGTCCAGGGGATGGGAGAACATTCCCCAAAAGA
GGCCAGACGTGTGTCGTGCACTATACGGGGATGTTAGAAGATGGGAAAAAGGTCGATTCGTCACGCGACC
GCAACAAACCGTTTAAATTCATGTTGGGAAAGCAGGAGGTGATTCGCGGCTGGGAGGAAGGTGTGGCACA
GATGAGCGTGGGCCAGAGAGCAAAACTGACTATCTCTCCTGATTATGCCTACGGCGCGACGGGCCACCCT
GGCATAATTCCACCCCACGCTACCCTGGTATTCGATGTCGAGCTTCTGAAGCTTGAGGGTGCTGGGGCTG
GGGCTATGGCCAATAGCAATGGCTCCATCCTTCCAAGTGCCCTGTCAGCTTCCAAGTCCAACCTGGTCAT
CTCAGATCCCATTCCTGGAGCCAAGCCCTTGCCAGTGCCACCTGAGCTGGCACCATTTGTGGGGCGGATG
TCTGCTCAGGAGAATGTACCTGTCATGAATGGCGTCGCAGGCCCGGACAGCGAGGACTACAACCCCTGGG
CTGACCGAAAGGCTGCCCAGCCCAAATCCCTGTCTCCCCCGCAGTCTCAAAGCAAGCTGAGCGACTCGTA
CTCCAACACACTCCCCGTGCGCAAGAGCGTGACGCCGAAGAACAGCTATGCCACCACTGAGAACAAGACA
CTGCCACGTTCAAGCTCCATGGCAGCTGGCCTAGAACGTAATTGATAAGAATTCGAGCTCCGTCGACAAG
CTTGCGGCCGCACTCGAGCACCACCACCACCACCACTGAGATCCGGCTGCTAACAAAGCCCGAAAGGAAG
CTGAGTTGGCTGCTGCCACCGCTGAGCAATAACTAGCATAACCCCTTGGGGCCTCTAAACGGGTCTTGAG
GGGTTTTTTGCTGAAAGGAGGAACTATATCCGGATTGGCGAATGGG
[124 nt withheld, positions 1937-2060]
C
[91 nt withheld, positions 2062-2152]
A
[49 nt withheld, positions 2154-2202]
CCTTTGACGTTGGAGTCCACGTTCTTT
[37 nt withheld, positions 2230-2266]
ACCCTATCTCGGTCTATTCTTTTGATTTATAAGGGATTTTGCCGATTTCGGCCTATTGGTTAAAAAATGA
GCTGATTTAACAAAAATTTAACGCGAATTTTAACAAAATATTAACGCTTACAATTTAGGTGGCACTTTTC
GGGGAAATGTGCGCGGAACCCCTATTTGTTTATTTTTCTAAATACATTCAAATATGTATCCGCTCATGAA
TTAATTCTTAGAAAAACTCATCGAGCATCAAATGAAACTGCAATTTATTCATATCAGGATTATCAATACC
ATATTTTTGAAAAAGCCGTTTCTGTAATGAAGGAGAAAACTCACCGAGGCAGTTCCATAGGATGGCAAGA
TCCTGGTATCGGTCTGCGATTCCGACTCGTCCAACATCAATACAACCTATTAATTTCCCCTCGTCAAAAA
TAAGGTTATCAAGTGAGAAATCACCATGAGTGACGACTGAATCCGGTGAGAATGGCAAAAGTTTATGCAT
TTCTTTCCAGACTTGTTCAACAGGCCAGCCATTACGCTCGTCATCAAAATCACTCGCATCAACCAAACCG
TTATTCATTCGTGATTGCGCCTGAGCGAGACGAAATACGCGATCGCTGTTAAAAGGACAATTACAAACAG
GAATCGAATGCAACCGGCGCAGGAACACTGCCAGCGCATCAACAATATTTTCACCTGAATCAGGATATTC
TTCTAATACCTGGAATGCTGTTTTCCCGGGGATCGCAGTGGTGAGTAACCATGCATCATCAGGAGTACGG
ATAAAATGCTTGATGGTCGGAAGAGGCATAAATTCCGTCAGCCAGTTTAGTCTGACCATCTCATCTGTAA
CATCATTGGCAACGCTACCTTTGCCATGTTTCAGAAACAACTCTGGCGCATCGGGCTTCCCATACAATCG
ATAGATTGTCGCACCTGATTGCCCGACATTATCGCGAGCCCATTTATACCCATATAAATCAGCATCCATG
TTGGAATTTAATCGCGGCCTAGAGCAAGACGTTTCCCGTTGAATATGGCTCATAACACCCCTTGTATTAC
TGTTTATGTAAGCAGACAGTTTTATTGTTCATGACCAAAATCCCTTAACGTGAGTTTTCGTTCCACTGAG
CGTCAGACCCCGTAGAAAAGATCAAAGGATCTTCTTGAGATCCTTTTTTTCTGCGCGTAATCTGCTGCTT
GCAAACAAAAAAACCACCGCTACCAGCGGTGGTTTGTTTGCCGGATCAAGAGCTACCAACTCTTTTTCCG
AAGGTAACTGGCTTCAGCAGAGCGCAGATACCAAATACTGTCCTTCTAGTGTAGCCGTAGTTAGGCCACC
ACTTCAAGAACTCTGTAGCACCGCCTACATACCTCGCTCTGCTAATCCTGTTACCAGTGGCTGCTGCCAG
TGGCGATAAGTCGTGTCTTACCGGGTTGGACTCAAGACGATAGTTACCGGATAAGGCGCAGCGGTCGGGC
TGAACGGGGGGTTCGTGCACACAGCCCAGCTTGGAGCGAACGACCTACACCGAACTGAGATACCTACAGC
GTGAGCTATGAGAAAGCGCCACGCTTCCCGAAGGGAGAAAGGCGGACAGGTATCCGGTAAGCGGCAGGGT
CGGAACAGGAGAGCGCACGAGGGAGCTTCCAGGGGGAAACGCCTGGTATCTTTATAGTCCTGTCGGGTTT
CGCCACCTCTGACTTGAGCGTCGATTTTTGTGATGCTCGTCAGGGGGGCGGAGCCTATGGAAAAACGCCA
GCAACGCGGCCTTTTTACGGTTCCTGGCCTTTTGCTGGCCTTTTGCTCACATGTTCTTTCCTGCGTTATC
CCCTGATTCTGTGGATAACCGTATTACCGCCTTTGAGTGAGCTGATACCGCTCGCCGCAGCCGAACGACC
GAGCGCAGCGAGTCAGTGAGCGAGGAAGCGGAAGAGCGCCTGATGCGGTATTTTCTCCTTACGCATCTGT
GCGGTATTTCACACCGCAATGGTGCACTCTCAGTACAATCTGCTCTGATGCCGCATAGTTAAGCCAGTAT
ACACTCCGCTATCGCTACGTGACTGGGTCATGGCTGCGCCCCGACACCCGCCAACACCCGCTGACGCGCC
CTGACGGGCTTGTCTGCTCCCGGCATCCGCTTACAGACAAGCTGTGACCGTCTCCGGGAGCTGCATGTGT
CAGAGGTTTTCACCGTCATCACCGAAACGCGCGAGGCAGCTGCGGTAAAGCTCATCAGCGTGGTCGTGAA
GCGATTCACAGATGTCTGCCTGTTCATCCGCGTCCAGCTCGTTGAGTTTCTCCAGAAGCGTTAATGTCTG
GCTTCTGATAAAGCGGGCCATGTTAAGGGCGGTTTTTTCCTGTTTGGTCACTGATGCCTCCGTGTAAGGG
GGATTTCTGTTCATGGGGGTAATGATACCGATGAAACGAGAGAGGATGCTCACGATACGGGTTACTGATG
ATGAACATGCCCGGTTACTGGAACGTTGTGAGGGTAAACAACTGGCGGTATGGATGCGGCGGGACCAGAG
AAAAATCACTCAGGGTCAATGCCAGCGCTTCGTTAATACAGATGTAGGTGTTCCACAGGGTAGCCAGCAG
CATCCTGCGATGCAGATCCGGAACATAATGGTGCAGGGCGCTGACTTCCGCGTTTCCAGACTTTACGAAA
CACGGAAACCGAAGACCATTCATGTTGTTGCTCAGGTCGCAGACGTTTTGCAGCAGCAGTCGCTTCACGT
TCGCTCGCGTATCGGTGATTCATTCTGCTAACCAGTAAGGCAACCCCGCCAGCCTAGCCGGGTCCTCAAC
GACAGGAGCACGATCATGCGCACCCGTGGGGCCGCCATGCCGGCGATAATGGCCTGCTTCTCGCCGAAAC
GTTTGGTGGCGGGACCAGTGACGAAGGCTTGAGCGAGGGCGTGCAAGATTCCGAATACCGCAAGCGACAG
GCCGATCATCGTCGCGCTCCAGCGAAAGCGGTCCTCGCCGAAAATGACCCAGAGCGCTGCCGGCACCTGT
CCTACGAGTTGCATGATAAAGAAGACAGTCATAAGTGCGGCGACGATAGTCATGCCCCGCGCCCACCGGA
AGGAGCTGACTGGGTTGAAGGCTCTCAAGGGCATCGGTCGAGATCCCGGTGCCTAATGAGTGAGCTAACT
TACATTAATTGCGTTGCGCTCACTGCCCGCTTTCCAGTCGGGAAACCTGTCGTGCCAGCTGCATTAATGA
ATCGGCCAACGCGCGGGGAGAGGCGGTTTGCGTATTGGGCGCCAGGGTGGTTTTTCTTTTCACCAGTGAG
ACGGGCAACAGCTGATTGCCCTTCACCGCCTGGCCCTGAGAGAGTTGCAGCAAGCGGTCCACGCTGGTTT
GCCCCAGCAGGCGAAAATCCTGTTTGATGGTGGTTAACGGCGGGATATAACATGAGCTGTCTTCGGTATC
GTCGTATCCCACTACCGAGATATCCGCACCAACGCGCAGCCCGGACTCGGTAATGGCGCGCATTGCGCCC
AGCGCCATCTGATCGTTGGCAACCAGCATCGCAGTGGGAACGATGCCCTCATTCAGCATTTGCATGGTTT
GTTGAAAACCGGACATGGCACTCCAGTCGCCTTCCCGTTCCGCTATCGGCTGAATTTGATTGCGAGTGAG
ATATTTATGCCAGCCAGCCAGACGCAGACGCGCCGAGACAGAACTTAATGGGCCCGCTAACAGCGCGATT
TGCTGGTGACCCAATGCGACCAGATGCTCCACGCCCAGTCGCGTACCGTCTTCATGGGAGAAAATAATAC
TGTTGATGGGTGTCTGGTCAGAGACATCAAGAAATAACGCCGGAACATTAGTGCAGGCAGCTTCCACAGC
AATGGCATCCTGGTCATCCAGCGGATAGTTAATGATCAGCCCACTGACGCGTTGCGCGAGAAGATTGTGC
ACCGCCGCTTTACAGGCTTCGACGCCGCTTCGTTCTACCATCGACACCACCACGCTGGCACCCAGTTGAT
CGGCGCGAGATTTAATCGCCGCGACAATTTGCGACGGCGCGTGCAGGGCCAGACTGGAGGTGGCAACGCC
AATCAGCAACGACTGTTTGCCCGCCAGTTGTTGTGCCACGCGGTTGGGAATGTAATTCAGCTCCGCCATC
GCCGCTTCCACTTTTTCCCGCGTTTTCGCAGAAACGTGGCTGGCCTGGTTCACCACGCGGGAAACGGTCT
GATAAGAGACACCGGCATACTCTGCGACATCGTATAACGTTACTGGTTTCACATTCACCACCCTGAATTG
ACTCTCTTCCGGGCGCTATCATGCCATACCGCGAAAGGTTTTGCGCCATTCGATGGTGTCCGGGATCTCG
ACGCTCTCCCTTATGCGACTCCTGCATTAGGAAGCAGCCCAGTAGTAGGTTGAGGCCGTTGAGCACCGCC
GCCGCAAGGAATGGTGCATGCAAGGAGATGGCGCCCAACAGTCCCCCGGCCACGGGGCCTGCCACCATAC
CCACGCCGAAACAAGCGCTCATGAGCCCGAAGTGGCGAGCCCGATCTTCCCCATCGGTGATGTCGGCGAT
ATAGGCGCCAGCAACCGCACCTGTGGCGCCGGTGATGCCGGCCACGATGCGTCCGGCGTAGAGGATCGAG
ATCTCGATCCCGCGAAATTAATACGACTCACTATAGGGGAATTGTGAGCGGATAACAATTCCCCTCTAGA
AATAATTTTGTTTAACTTTAAGAAGGAGATATACCATGGGCAGCAGCCATCATCATCATCATCACAGCAG
CGGCCTGGTGCCGCGCGGCAGCCATATGGAAAACCTGTATTTTCAGGGC
Features (pLannotate 1.2.2; 25 found; start..end, strand, type, name):
     13..336     +  CDS            FKBP1A: FKB1A_HUMAN - Also known as FKBP1, FKBP12. Experimental evidence at protein level: Swiss-Prot protein existence level 1. Keeps in an inactive conformation TGFBR1, the TGF-beta type I serine/threonine kinase receptor, preventing TGF-beta receptor activation in absence of ligand. Recruits SMAD7 to ACVR1B which prevents the association of SMAD2 and SMAD3 with the activin receptor complex, thereby blocking the activin signal. May modulate the RYR1 calcium channel activity. PPIases accelerate the folding of proteins. It catalyzes the cis-trans isomerization of proline imidic peptide bonds in oligop
    718..1002    +  CDS            FPR2 (fragment): FKBP2_CRYNB - Protein inferred from homology: Swiss-Prot protein existence level 3. PPIases accelerate the folding of proteins. It catalyzes the cis-trans isomerization of proline imidic peptide bonds in oligopeptides (By similarity). From Cryptococcus neoformans var. neoformans serotype D (strain B-3501A) (Filobasidiella neoformans).
    997..1311    +  CDS            FPR1 (fragment): FKBP_CANGA - Experimental evidence at protein level: Swiss-Prot protein existence level 1. PPIases accelerate the folding of proteins. It catalyzes the cis-trans isomerization of proline imidic peptide bonds in oligopeptides (By similarity). From Candida glabrata (strain ATCC 2001 / CBS 138 / JCM 3761 / NBRC 0622 / NRRL Y-65) (Yeast) (Torulopsis glabrata).
   1246..1722    +  CDS            BAIAP2 (fragment): BAIP2_CRIGR - Experimental evidence at protein level: Swiss-Prot protein existence level 1. Adapter protein that links membrane-bound small G-proteins to cytoplasmic effector proteins. Necessary for CDC42-mediated reorganization of the actin cytoskeleton and for RAC1-mediated membrane ruffling. Involved in the regulation of the actin cytoskeleton by WASF family members and the Arp2/3 complex. Plays a role in neurite growth. Acts syngeristically with ENAH to promote filipodia formation. Plays a role in the reorganization of the actin cytoskeleton in response to bacterial infection. Participates
   1769..1786    +  CDS            9xHis (fragment): 9xHis affinity tag
   1796..1845    +  CDS            SET1 (fragment): solubility-enhancement tag derived from T7 phage gene 10B
   1853..1900    +  terminator     T7 terminator: transcription terminator for bacteriophage T7 RNA polymerase
   1937..2365    +  rep_origin     f1 ori (sequence partly withheld): f1 bacteriophage origin of replication; arrow indicates direction of (+) strand synthesis
   2418..2475    +  promoter       AmpR promoter (fragment): bla
   2484..3299    -  CDS            KanR: aminoglycoside phosphotransferase; aph(3')-Ia; confers resistance to kanamycin in bacteria or G418 (Geneticin®) in eukaryotes
   3421..4009    +  rep_origin     ori: high-copy-number ColE1/pMB1/pBR322/pUC origin of replication
   4195..4334    -  misc_feature   bom: basis of mobility region from pBR322
   4436..4627    -  CDS            rop: Rop protein, which maintains plasmids at low copy number; rop
   4644..5024    +  CDS            YPB1_ECOLX: Protein predicted: Swiss-Prot protein existence level 4. From Escherichia coli.
   5096..5387    -  CDS            TcR (fragment): tetracycline efflux protein; tet; confers resistance to tetracycline
   5402..5423    -  protein_bind   CAP binding site: CAP binding activates transcription in the presence of cAMP. E. coli catabolite activator protein
   5436..6518    -  CDS            lacI: lac repressor; lacI; The lac repressor binds to the lac operator to inhibit transcription in E. coli. This inhibition can be relieved by adding lactose or isopropyl-β-D-thiogalactopyranoside (IPTG).
   6519..6596    -  promoter       lacI promoter: lacI
   6604..6883    -  CDS            TcR (fragment): tetracycline efflux protein; tet; confers resistance to tetracycline
   6905..6923    +  promoter       T7 promoter: promoter for bacteriophage T7 RNA polymerase
   6924..6948    +  protein_bind   lac operator: The lac repressor binds to the lac operator to inhibit transcription in E. coli. This inhibition can be relieved by adding lactose or isopropyl-β-D-thiogalactopyranoside (IPTG). lac repressor encoded by lacI
   6963..6985    +  RBS            RBS: efficient ribosome binding site from bacteriophage T7 gene 10 (Olins and Rangwala, 1989)
   7004..7020    +  CDS            capTEV™ (fragment): composite tag for in vivo biotinylation, TEV protease cleavage, and 6xHis tagging
   7031..7048    +  CDS            thrombin site: thrombin recognition and cleavage site
   7055..7075    +  CDS            TEV site: tobacco etch virus (TEV) protease recognition and cleavage site
