[The description below was written by a language model from this plasmid's Addgene catalogue record and pLannotate feature annotations shown in this document.]
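Description:
pET28a-FKBP-IRSp53(pLxIS) is a bacterial expression plasmid of about 7.1 kb, built on the pET28a backbone, for overproducing the pLxIS-containing domain of mouse IRSp53 (gene Baiap2) in E. coli. It carries a kanamycin resistance gene (aph(3')-Ia) for selection and a ColE1/pMB1-type origin with the adjacent bom and rop elements of pBR322-derived pET vectors. The catalogue lists it as high copy, although rop normally moderates copy number. An f1 origin is also present, along with short tetracycline-resistance fragments that are backbone remnants rather than functional markers.

Expression runs from a T7 promoter followed by a lac operator and the phage T7 gene 10 ribosome binding site. The plasmid-encoded lacI repressor keeps transcription off until IPTG is added, in a host that supplies T7 RNA polymerase, and a T7 terminator closes the unit. The open reading frame spans the numbering origin of the circular sequence record. It begins with an N-terminal His tag, then thrombin and TEV protease cleavage sites, then the FKBP array, and ends with the Baiap2 fragment cloned between BamHI and EcoRI.

The catalogue describes the tag as 6xHis-4xFKBP. The automated annotation labels only three FKBP-like segments, two of them assigned to fungal homologues, and leaves an unannotated gap where a fourth repeat would fit. These calls most likely reflect divergent codon usage among tandem FKBP12 copies. A vector-derived His-tag sequence is annotated downstream of the insert, but the record does not show whether it is translated. Tandem FKBP domains are commonly used for ligand-induced oligomerisation, though the record states only that the purpose is bacterial overexpression of the pLxIS domain.
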