Addgene plasmid #221336: pET28a-FKBP-IRSp53(pLxIS)
Purpose: Overexpression of IRSp53 pLxIS domain in bacteria
Depositing lab: Jonathan Kagan. Depositing organization: Boston Children's Hospital. Publication: pLxIS-containing domains are biochemically flexible regulators of interferons and metabolism. Landau LM, Chaudhary N, Tien YC, Rogozinska M, Joshi S, Yao C, Crowley J, Hullahalli K, Campbell IW, Waldor MK, Haigis M, Kagan JC. Mol Cell. 2024 Jul 11;84(13):2436-2454.e10. doi: 10.1016/j.molcel.2024.05.030. Epub 2024 Jun 25. PubMed 38925114.
Backbone
  Vector backbone: pET28a
  Vector type: Bacterial Expression
Growth in bacteria
  Bacterial resistance: Kanamycin, 50 μg/mL
  Growth temperature: 37°C
  Growth strain: NEB Stable
  Copy number: High Copy
Gene/Insert
  Gene/Insert name: IRSp53 pLxIS domain
  Species: M. musculus (mouse)
  Entrez Gene: Baiap2 (a.k.a. IRSp53)
  Promoter: T7
  Tag / fusion protein: 6xHis-4xFKBP (N terminal on insert)
  Cloning method: Restriction Enzyme; 5′ cloning site BamHI (not destroyed); 3′ cloning site EcoRI (not destroyed)
  Sequencing primers: 5′ n/a
Terms and licenses: Academic/Nonprofit Terms; Industry Terms: Not Available to Industry
How to cite: pET28a-FKBP-IRSp53(pLxIS) was a gift from Jonathan Kagan (Addgene plasmid # 221336 ; http://n2t.net/addgene:221336 ; RRID:Addgene_221336)
